LOCUS       Exported 8323 bp ds-DNA circular SYN 13-MAY-2021
DEFINITION  3rd generation lentiviral gRNA plasmid targeting human WNK1.
ACCESSION   .
VERSION     .
KEYWORDS    WNK1 gRNA (BRDN0001148217)
SOURCE      synthetic DNA construct
  ORGANISM  synthetic DNA construct
REFERENCE   1 (bases 1 to 8323)
  AUTHORS   Doench JG, Fusi N, Sullender M, Hegde M, Vaimberg EW, Donovan KF,
            Smith I, Tothova Z, Wilen C, Orchard R, Virgin HW, Listgarten J,
            Root DE
  TITLE     Optimized sgRNA design to maximize activity and minimize off-target
            effects of CRISPR-Cas9.
  JOURNAL   Nat Biotechnol. 2016 Jan 18. doi: 10.1038/nbt.3437.
  PUBMED    26780180
REFERENCE   2 (bases 1 to 8323)
  AUTHORS   .
  TITLE     Direct Submission
  JOURNAL   Exported May 13, 2021 from SnapGene Server 1.1.58
            http://www.snapgene.com
FEATURES             Location/Qualifiers
     source          1..8323
                     /organism="synthetic DNA construct"
                     /mol_type="other DNA"
     promoter        87..1265
                     /label=EF-1-alpha promoter
                     /note="strong constitutive promoter for human elongation
                     factor EF-1-alpha"
     intron          318..1256
                     /label=EF-1-alpha intron A
                     /note="intron upstream of the start codon of human
                     EF-1-alpha"
     primer_bind     1213..1233
                     /label=EF1a-F
                     /note="Human elongation factor-1a promoter, forward primer"
     CDS             1278..1877
                     /codon_start=1
                     /gene="pac from Streptomyces alboniger"
                     /product="puromycin N-acetyltransferase"
                     /label=PuroR
                     /note="confers resistance to puromycin"
                     /translation="MTEYKPTVRLATRDDVPRAVRTLAAAFADYPATRHTVDPDRHIER
                     VTELQELFLTRVGLDIGKVWVADDGAAVAVWTTPESVEAGAVFAEIGPRMAELSGSRLA
                     AQQQMEGLLAPHRPKEPAWFLATVGVSPDHQGKGLGSAVVLPGVEAAERAGVPAFLETS
                     APRNLPFYERLGFTVTADVEVPEGPRTWCMTRKPGA"
     primer_bind     complement(1278..1297)
                     /label=Puro-R
                     /note="Puromycin resistance gene, reverse primer. Also
                     called puro-variant-R"
     primer_bind     1774..1794
                     /label=Puro-F
                     /note="Puromycin resistance gene, forward primer"
     misc_feature    1893..2481
                     /label=WPRE
                     /note="woodchuck hepatitis virus posttranscriptional
                     regulatory element"
     primer_bind     complement(1946..1966)
                     /label=WPRE-R
                     /note="WPRE, reverse primer"
     CDS             complement(2364..2375)
                     /codon_start=1
                     /product="Factor Xa recognition and cleavage site"
                     /label=Factor Xa site
                     /translation="IEGR"
     LTR             2553..2786
                     /label=3' LTR (Delta-U3)
                     /note="self-inactivating 3' long terminal repeat (LTR) from
                     HIV-1"
     polyA_signal    2864..2985
                     /label=SV40 poly(A) signal
                     /note="SV40 polyadenylation signal"
     primer_bind     complement(2901..2920)
                     /label=SV40pA-R
                     /note="SV40 polyA, reverse primer"
     primer_bind     2955..2974
                     /label=EBV-rev
                     /note="SV40 polyA terminator, reverse primer"
     rep_origin      3025..3160
                     /label=SV40 ori
                     /note="SV40 origin of replication"
     primer_bind     3087..3106
                     /label=SV40pro-F
                     /note="SV40 promoter/origin, forward primer"
     primer_bind     complement(3180..3199)
                     /label=T7
                     /note="T7 promoter, forward primer"
     promoter        complement(3181..3199)
                     /label=T7 promoter
                     /note="promoter for bacteriophage T7 RNA polymerase"
     primer_bind     complement(3209..3226)
                     /label=M13 Forward
                     /note="In lacZ gene. Also called M13-F20 or M13 (-21)
                     Forward"
     primer_bind     complement(3209..3225)
                     /label=M13 fwd
                     /note="common sequencing primer, one of multiple similar
                     variants"
     primer_bind     complement(3218..3240)
                     /label=M13/pUC Forward
                     /note="In lacZ gene"
     rep_origin      3367..3822
                     /direction=RIGHT
                     /label=f1 ori
                     /note="f1 bacteriophage origin of replication; arrow
                     indicates direction of (+) strand synthesis"
     primer_bind     complement(3454..3473)
                     /label=F1ori-R
                     /note="F1 origin, reverse primer"
     primer_bind     3664..3685
                     /label=F1ori-F
                     /note="F1 origin, forward primer"
     promoter        3848..3952
                     /gene="bla"
                     /label=AmpR promoter
     CDS             3953..4813
                     /codon_start=1
                     /gene="bla"
                     /product="beta-lactamase"
                     /label=AmpR
                     /note="confers resistance to ampicillin, carbenicillin, and
                     related antibiotics"
                     /translation="MSIQHFRVALIPFFAAFCLPVFAHPETLVKVKDAEDQLGARVGYI
                     ELDLNSGKILESFRPEERFPMMSTFKVLLCGAVLSRIDAGQEQLGRRIHYSQNDLVEYS
                     PVTEKHLTDGMTVRELCSAAITMSDNTAANLLLTTIGGPKELTAFLHNMGDHVTRLDRW
                     EPELNEAIPNDERDTTMPVAMATTLRKLLTGELLTLASRQQLIDWMEADKVAGPLLRSA
                     LPAGWFIADKSGAGERGSRGIIAALGPDGKPSRIVVIYTTGSQATMDERNRQIAEIGAS
                     LIKHW"
     primer_bind     complement(4171..4190)
                     /label=Amp-R
                     /note="Ampicillin resistance gene, reverse primer"
     rep_origin      4984..5572
                     /direction=RIGHT
                     /label=ori
                     /note="high-copy-number ColE1/pMB1/pBR322/pUC origin of
                     replication"
     primer_bind     5473..5492
                     /label=pBR322ori-F
                     /note="pBR322 origin, forward primer"
     primer_bind     5726..5743
                     /label=L4440
                     /note="L4440 vector, forward primer"
     protein_bind    5860..5881
                     /label=CAP binding site
                     /bound_moiety="E. coli catabolite activator protein"
                     /note="CAP binding activates transcription in the presence
                     of cAMP."
     promoter        5896..5926
                     /label=lac promoter
                     /note="promoter for the E. coli lac operon"
     protein_bind    5934..5950
                     /label=lac operator
                     /bound_moiety="lac repressor encoded by lacI"
                     /note="The lac repressor binds to the lac operator to
                     inhibit transcription in E. coli. This inhibition can be
                     relieved by adding lactose or
                     isopropyl-beta-D-thiogalactopyranoside (IPTG)."
     primer_bind     5939..5961
                     /label=M13/pUC Reverse
                     /note="In lacZ gene"
     primer_bind     5958..5974
                     /label=M13 rev
                     /note="common sequencing primer, one of multiple similar
                     variants"
     primer_bind     5958..5974
                     /label=M13 Reverse
                     /note="In lacZ gene. Also called M13-rev"
     primer_bind     5993..6013
                     /label=T3
                     /note="T3 promoter, forward primer"
     promoter        5995..6013
                     /label=T3 promoter
                     /note="promoter for bacteriophage T3 RNA polymerase"
     promoter        6041..6267
                     /label=RSV promoter
                     /note="Rous sarcoma virus enhancer/promoter"
     LTR             6268..6448
                     /label=5' LTR (truncated)
                     /note="truncated 5' long terminal repeat (LTR) from HIV-1"
     misc_feature    6495..6620
                     /label=HIV-1 Psi
                     /note="packaging signal of human immunodeficiency virus
                     type 1"
     misc_feature    7113..7346
                     /label=RRE
                     /note="The Rev response element (RRE) of HIV-1 allows for
                     Rev-dependent mRNA export from the nucleus to the
                     cytoplasm."
     CDS             7531..7575
                     /codon_start=1
                     /product="antigenic peptide corresponding to amino acids
                     655 to 669 of the HIV envelope protein gp41 (Lutje Hulsik
                     et al., 2013)"
                     /label=gp41 peptide
                     /note="recognized by the 2H10 single-chain llama nanobody"
                     /translation="KNEQELLELDKWASL"
     promoter        7753..7993
                     /label=U6 promoter
                     /note="RNA polymerase III promoter for human U6 snRNA"
     primer_bind     7753..7773
                     /label=hU6-F
                     /note="Human U6 promoter, forward primer"
     primer_bind     7924..7943
                     /label=LKO.1 5'
                     /note="Human U6 promoter, forward primer"
     misc_RNA        8023..8098
                     /label=gRNA scaffold
                     /note="guide RNA scaffold for the Streptococcus pyogenes
                     CRISPR/Cas9 system"
     misc_feature    8154..8271
                     /label=cPPT/CTS
                     /note="central polypurine tract and central termination
                     sequence of HIV-1"
ORIGIN
        1 cccgggtgca aagatggata aagttttaaa cagagaggaa tctttgcagc taatggacct
       61 tctaggtctt gaaaggagtg ggaattggct ccggtgcccg tcagtgggca gagcgcacat
      121 cgcccacagt ccccgagaag ttggggggag gggtcggcaa ttgatccggt gcctagagaa
      181 ggtggcgcgg ggtaaactgg gaaagtgatg tcgtgtactg gctccgcctt tttcccgagg
      241 gtgggggaga accgtatata agtgcagtag tcgccgtgaa cgttcttttt cgcaacgggt
      301 ttgccgccag aacacaggta agtgccgtgt gtggttcccg cgggcctggc ctctttacgg
      361 gttatggccc ttgcgtgcct tgaattactt ccacctggct gcagtacgtg attcttgatc
      421 ccgagcttcg ggttggaagt gggtgggaga gttcgaggcc ttgcgcttaa ggagcccctt
      481 cgcctcgtgc ttgagttgag gcctggcctg ggcgctgggg ccgccgcgtg cgaatctggt
      541 ggcaccttcg cgcctgtctc gctgctttcg ataagtctct agccatttaa aatttttgat
      601 gacctgctgc gacgcttttt ttctggcaag atagtcttgt aaatgcgggc caagatctgc
      661 acactggtat ttcggttttt ggggccgcgg gcggcgacgg ggcccgtgcg tcccagcgca
      721 catgttcggc gaggcggggc ctgcgagcgc ggccaccgag aatcggacgg gggtagtctc
      781 aagctggccg gcctgctctg gtgcctggcc tcgcgccgcc gtgtatcgcc ccgccctggg
      841 cggcaaggct ggcccggtcg gcaccagttg cgtgagcgga aagatggccg cttcccggcc
      901 ctgctgcagg gagctcaaaa tggaggacgc ggcgctcggg agagcgggcg ggtgagtcac
      961 ccacacaaag gaaaagggcc tttccgtcct cagccgtcgc ttcatgtgac tccacggagt
     1021 accgggcgcc gtccaggcac ctcgattagt tctcgagctt ttggagtacg tcgtctttag
     1081 gttgggggga ggggttttat gcgatggagt ttccccacac tgagtgggtg gagactgaag
     1141 ttaggccagc ttggcacttg atgtaattct ccttggaatt tgcccttttt gagtttggat
     1201 cttggttcat tctcaagcct cagacagtgg ttcaaagttt ttttcttcca tttcaggtgt
     1261 cgtgacgtac ggccaccatg accgagtaca agcccacggt gcgcctcgcc acccgcgacg
     1321 acgtccccag ggccgtacgc accctcgccg ccgcgttcgc cgactacccc gccacgcgcc
     1381 acaccgtcga tccggaccgc cacatcgagc gggtcaccga gctgcaagaa ctcttcctca
     1441 cgcgcgtcgg gctcgacatc ggcaaggtgt gggtcgcgga cgacggcgcc gccgtggcgg
     1501 tctggaccac gccggagagc gtcgaagcgg gggcggtgtt cgccgagatc ggcccgcgca
     1561 tggccgagtt gagcggttcc cggctggccg cgcagcaaca gatggaaggc ctcctggcgc
     1621 cgcaccggcc caaggagccc gcgtggttcc tggccaccgt cggagtctcg cccgaccacc
     1681 agggcaaggg tctgggcagc gccgtcgtgc tccccggagt ggaggcggcc gagcgcgccg
     1741 gggtgcccgc cttcctggag acctccgcgc cccgcaacct ccccttctac gagcggctcg
     1801 gcttcaccgt caccgccgac gtcgaggtgc ccgaaggacc gcgcacctgg tgcatgaccc
     1861 gcaagcccgg tgcctgaacg cgttaagtcg acaatcaacc tctggattac aaaatttgtg
     1921 aaagattgac tggtattctt aactatgttg ctccttttac gctatgtgga tacgctgctt
     1981 taatgccttt gtatcatgct attgcttccc gtatggcttt cattttctcc tccttgtata
     2041 aatcctggtt gctgtctctt tatgaggagt tgtggcccgt tgtcaggcaa cgtggcgtgg
     2101 tgtgcactgt gtttgctgac gcaaccccca ctggttgggg cattgccacc acctgtcagc
     2161 tcctttccgg gactttcgct ttccccctcc ctattgccac ggcggaactc atcgccgcct
     2221 gccttgcccg ctgctggaca ggggctcggc tgttgggcac tgacaattcc gtggtgttgt
     2281 cggggaaatc atcgtccttt ccttggctgc tcgcctgtgt tgccacctgg attctgcgcg
     2341 ggacgtcctt ctgctacgtc ccttcggccc tcaatccagc ggaccttcct tcccgcggcc
     2401 tgctgccggc tctgcggcct cttccgcgtc ttcgccttcg ccctcagacg agtcggatct
     2461 ccctttgggc cgcctccccg cgtcgacttt aagaccaatg acttacaagg cagctgtaga
     2521 tcttagccac tttttaaaag aaaagggggg actggaaggg ctaattcact cccaacgaag
     2581 acaagatctg ctttttgctt gtactgggtc tctctggtta gaccagatct gagcctggga
     2641 gctctctggc taactaggga acccactgct taagcctcaa taaagcttgc cttgagtgct
     2701 tcaagtagtg tgtgcccgtc tgttgtgtga ctctggtaac tagagatccc tcagaccctt
     2761 ttagtcagtg tggaaaatct ctagcagtac gtatagtagt tcatgtcatc ttattattca
     2821 gtatttataa cttgcaaaga aatgaatatc agagagtgag aggaacttgt ttattgcagc
     2881 ttataatggt tacaaataaa gcaatagcat cacaaatttc acaaataaag catttttttc
     2941 actgcattct agttgtggtt tgtccaaact catcaatgta tcttatcatg tctggctcta
     3001 gctatcccgc ccctaactcc gcccatcccg cccctaactc cgcccagttc cgcccattct
     3061 ccgccccatg gctgactaat tttttttatt tatgcagagg ccgaggccgc ctcggcctct
     3121 gagctattcc agaagtagtg aggaggcttt tttggaggcc tagggacgta cccaattcgc
     3181 cctatagtga gtcgtattac gcgcgctcac tggccgtcgt tttacaacgt cgtgactggg
     3241 aaaaccctgg cgttacccaa cttaatcgcc ttgcagcaca tccccctttc gccagctggc
     3301 gtaatagcga agaggcccgc accgatcgcc cttcccaaca gttgcgcagc ctgaatggcg
     3361 aatgggnnnn nnnnnnnnnn nnnnnnnnnn nnnnnnnnnn nnnnnnnnnn nnnnnnnnnn
     3421 nnnnnnnnnn nnnnnnnnnn nnnnnnnnnn nnnnnnnnnn nnnnnnnnnn nnnnnnnnnn
     3481 nnnnnnnnnn cnnnnnnnnn nnnnnnnnnn nnnnnnnnnn nnnnnnnnnn nnnnnnnnnn
     3541 nnnnnnnnnn nnnnnnnnnn nnnnnnnnnn nnnnnnnnnn nnannnnnnn nnnnnnnnnn
     3601 nnnnnnnnnn nnnnnnnnnn nnnnnnnnnn nncctttgac gttggagtcc acgttcttta
     3661 atagtggact cttgttccaa actggaacaa cactcaaccc tatctcggtc tattcttttg
     3721 atttataagg gattttgccg atttcggcct attggttaaa aaatgagctg atttaacaaa
     3781 aatttaacgc gaattttaac aaaatattaa cgcttacaat ttaggtggca cttttcgggg
     3841 aaatgtgcgc ggaaccccta tttgtttatt tttctaaata cattcaaata tgtatccgct
     3901 catgagacaa taaccctgat aaatgcttca ataatattga aaaaggaaga gtatgagtat
     3961 tcaacatttc cgtgtcgccc ttattccctt ttttgcggca ttttgccttc ctgtttttgc
     4021 tcacccagaa acgctggtga aagtaaaaga tgctgaagat cagttgggtg cacgagtggg
     4081 ttacatcgaa ctggatctca acagcggtaa gatccttgag agttttcgcc ccgaagaacg
     4141 ttttccaatg atgagcactt ttaaagttct gctatgtggc gcggtattat cccgtattga
     4201 cgccgggcaa gagcaactcg gtcgccgcat acactattct cagaatgact tggttgagta
     4261 ctcaccagtc acagaaaagc atcttacgga tggcatgaca gtaagagaat tatgcagtgc
     4321 tgccataacc atgagtgata acactgcggc caacttactt ctgacaacga tcggaggacc
     4381 gaaggagcta accgcttttt tgcacaacat gggggatcat gtaactcgcc ttgatcgttg
     4441 ggaaccggag ctgaatgaag ccataccaaa cgacgagcgt gacaccacga tgcctgtagc
     4501 aatggcaaca acgttgcgca aactattaac tggcgaacta cttactctag cttcccggca
     4561 acaattaata gactggatgg aggcggataa agttgcagga ccacttctgc gctcggccct
     4621 tccggctggc tggtttattg ctgataaatc tggagccggt gagcgtgggt ctcgcggtat
     4681 cattgcagca ctggggccag atggtaagcc ctcccgtatc gtagttatct acacgacggg
     4741 gagtcaggca actatggatg aacgaaatag acagatcgct gagataggtg cctcactgat
     4801 taagcattgg taactgtcag accaagttta ctcatatata ctttagattg atttaaaact
     4861 tcatttttaa tttaaaagga tctaggtgaa gatccttttt gataatctca tgaccaaaat
     4921 cccttaacgt gagttttcgt tccactgagc gtcagacccc gtagaaaaga tcaaaggatc
     4981 ttcttgagat cctttttttc tgcgcgtaat ctgctgcttg caaacaaaaa aaccaccgct
     5041 accagcggtg gtttgtttgc cggatcaaga gctaccaact ctttttccga aggtaactgg
     5101 cttcagcaga gcgcagatac caaatactgt tcttctagtg tagccgtagt taggccacca
     5161 cttcaagaac tctgtagcac cgcctacata cctcgctctg ctaatcctgt taccagtggc
     5221 tgctgccagt ggcgataagt cgtgtcttac cgggttggac tcaagacgat agttaccgga
     5281 taaggcgcag cggtcgggct gaacgggggg ttcgtgcaca cagcccagct tggagcgaac
     5341 gacctacacc gaactgagat acctacagcg tgagctatga gaaagcgcca cgcttcccga
     5401 agggagaaag gcggacaggt atccggtaag cggcagggtc ggaacaggag agcgcacgag
     5461 ggagcttcca gggggaaacg cctggtatct ttatagtcct gtcgggtttc gccacctctg
     5521 acttgagcgt cgatttttgt gatgctcgtc aggggggcgg agcctatgga aaaacgccag
     5581 caacgcggcc tttttacggt tcctggcctt ttgctggcct tttgctcaca tgttctttcc
     5641 tgcgttatcc cctgattctg tggataaccg tattaccgcc tttgagtgag ctgataccgc
     5701 tcgccgcagc cgaacgaccg agcgcagcga gtcagtgagc gaggaagcgg aagagcgccc
     5761 aatacgcaaa ccgcctctcc ccgcgcgttg gccgattcat taatgcagct ggcacgacag
     5821 gtttcccgac tggaaagcgg gcagtgagcg caacgcaatt aatgtgagtt agctcactca
     5881 ttaggcaccc caggctttac actttatgct tccggctcgt atgttgtgtg gaattgtgag
     5941 cggataacaa tttcacacag gaaacagcta tgaccatgat tacgccaagc gcgcaattaa
     6001 ccctcactaa agggaacaaa agctggagct gcaagcttaa tgtagtctta tgcaatactc
     6061 ttgtagtctt gcaacatggt aacgatgagt tagcaacatg ccttacaagg agagaaaaag
     6121 caccgtgcat gccgattggt ggaagtaagg tggtacgatc gtgccttatt aggaaggcaa
     6181 cagacgggtc tgacatggat tggacgaacc actgaattgc cgcattgcag agatattgta
     6241 tttaagtgcc tagctcgata cataaacggg tctctctggt tagaccagat ctgagcctgg
     6301 gagctctctg gctaactagg gaacccactg cttaagcctc aataaagctt gccttgagtg
     6361 cttcaagtag tgtgtgcccg tctgttgtgt gactctggta actagagatc cctcagaccc
     6421 ttttagtcag tgtggaaaat ctctagcagt ggcgcccgaa cagggacttg aaagcgaaag
     6481 ggaaaccaga ggagctctct cgacgcagga ctcggcttgc tgaagcgcgc acggcaagag
     6541 gcgaggggcg gcgactggtg agtacgccaa aaattttgac tagcggaggc tagaaggaga
     6601 gagatgggtg cgagagcgtc agtattaagc gggggagaat tagatcgcga tgggaaaaaa
     6661 ttcggttaag gccaggggga aagaaaaaat ataaattaaa acatatagta tgggcaagca
     6721 gggagctaga acgattcgca gttaatcctg gcctgttaga aacatcagaa ggctgtagac
     6781 aaatactggg acagctacaa ccatcccttc agacaggatc agaagaactt agatcattat
     6841 ataatacagt agcaaccctc tattgtgtgc atcaaaggat agagataaaa gacaccaagg
     6901 aagctttaga caagatagag gaagagcaaa acaaaagtaa gaccaccgca cagcaagcgg
     6961 ccgctgatct tcagacctgg aggaggagat atgagggaca attggagaag tgaattatat
     7021 aaatataaag tagtaaaaat tgaaccatta ggagtagcac ccaccaaggc aaagagaaga
     7081 gtggtgcaga gagaaaaaag agcagtggga ataggagctt tgttccttgg gttcttggga
     7141 gcagcaggaa gcactatggg cgcagcgtca atgacgctga cggtacaggc cagacaatta
     7201 ttgtctggta tagtgcagca gcagaacaat ttgctgaggg ctattgaggc gcaacagcat
     7261 ctgttgcaac tcacagtctg gggcatcaag cagctccagg caagaatcct ggctgtggaa
     7321 agatacctaa aggatcaaca gctcctgggg atttggggtt gctctggaaa actcatttgc
     7381 accactgctg tgccttggaa tgctagttgg agtaataaat ctctggaaca gatttggaat
     7441 cacacgacct ggatggagtg ggacagagaa attaacaatt acacaagctt aatacactcc
     7501 ttaattgaag aatcgcaaaa ccagcaagaa aagaatgaac aagaattatt ggaattagat
     7561 aaatgggcaa gtttgtggaa ttggtttaac ataacaaatt ggctgtggta tataaaatta
     7621 ttcataatga tagtaggagg cttggtaggt ttaagaatag tttttgctgt actttctata
     7681 gtgaatagag ttaggcaggg atattcacca ttatcgtttc agacccacct cccaaccccg
     7741 aggggaccca gagagggcct atttcccatg attccttcat atttgcatat acgatacaag
     7801 gctgttagag agataattag aattaatttg actgtaaaca caaagatatt agtacaaaat
     7861 acgtgacgta gaaagtaata atttcttggg tagtttgcag ttttaaaatt atgttttaaa
     7921 atggactatc atatgcttac cgtaacttga aagtatttcg atttcttggc tttatatatc
     7981 ttgtggaaag gacgaaacac cggccgtggg aatgtctaac gagttttaga gctagaaata
     8041 gcaagttaaa ataaggctag tccgttatca acttgaaaaa gtggcaccga gtcggtgctt
     8101 ttttaagctt ggcgtaacta gatcttgaga caaatggcag tattcatcca caattttaaa
     8161 agaaaagggg ggattggggg gtacagtgca ggggaaagaa tagtagacat aatagcaaca
     8221 gacatacaaa ctaaagaatt acaaaaacaa attacaaaaa ttcaaaattt tcgggtttat
     8281 tacagggaca gcagagatcc actttggcgc cggctcgagg ggg
//
