[The description below was written by a language model from this plasmid's Addgene catalogue record and the feature table of its GenBank file.]
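Description:
WNK1 gRNA (BRDN0001148217) is a third-generation lentiviral CRISPR guide plasmid built on the lentiGuide-Puro backbone, an 8.3 kb circular construct designed to deliver a single guide RNA against human WNK1 into mammalian cells. In bacteria it is maintained at high copy from a ColE1/pUC-type origin and selected with ampicillin through the bla gene. The backbone also carries an f1 origin, an SV40 origin and poly(A) signal, and residual lac, T7 and T3 promoter elements from the cloning vector.

The lentiviral transfer cassette begins with an RSV promoter fused to a truncated HIV-1 5' LTR, which makes genomic RNA production independent of Tat. This is followed by the Psi packaging signal, the RRE for Rev-dependent nuclear export, and a cPPT/CTS element, which aids nuclear import of the viral genome. It ends in a self-inactivating 3' LTR with a U3 deletion. Within this unit, the human U6 RNA polymerase III promoter drives the WNK1-specific spacer joined to the Streptococcus pyogenes Cas9 guide scaffold. A separate EF-1-alpha promoter, including its intron, expresses puromycin N-acetyltransferase for selection of transduced cells, with a WPRE downstream to enhance transcript expression.

The guide was designed against several WNK1 reference transcripts, and the depositor comments point to a human kinome gRNA library. The plasmid does not encode Cas9, so it must be used with a separate Cas9 lentivector or in cells that already express the nuclease. Its typical use is knockout of WNK1.
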