Addgene plasmid #75624: WNK1 gRNA (BRDN0001148217)
Purpose: 3rd generation lentiviral gRNA plasmid targeting human WNK1
Depositing lab: John Doench & David Root. Depositing organization: Broad Institute. Publication: Optimized sgRNA design to maximize activity and minimize off-target effects of CRISPR-Cas9. Doench JG, Fusi N, Sullender M, Hegde M, Vaimberg EW, Donovan KF, Smith I, Tothova Z, Wilen C, Orchard R, Virgin HW, Listgarten J, Root DE. Nat Biotechnol. 2016 Jan 18. doi: 10.1038/nbt.3437. PubMed 26780180.
Backbone
  Vector backbone: lentiGuide-Puro
  Backbone manufacturer: Zhang Lab (Addgene plasmid # 52963)
  Vector type: Mammalian Expression, Lentiviral, CRISPR
  Selectable markers: Puromycin
Growth in bacteria
  Bacterial resistance: Ampicillin, 100 μg/mL
  Growth temperature: 37°C
  Growth strain: DH5alpha
  Copy number: High Copy
Gene/Insert
  Gene/Insert name: WNK1 (alt names: WNK1; NM_001184985.1)
  gRNA/shRNA sequence: GCCGTGGGAATGTCTAACGA
  Species: H. sapiens (human)
  Entrez Gene: WNK1 (a.k.a. HSAN2, HSN2, KDP, PPP1R167, PRKWNK1, PSK, p65)
  Promoter: hU6
  Cloning method: Unknown
  Sequencing primers: 5′ U6-F; 3′ pS2-R
Terms and licenses: Academic/Nonprofit Terms; Industry Terms: Not Available to Industry
Depositor comments: The gRNA was designed to target the following Genbank reference sequence(s): NM_001184985.1,NM_014823.2,NM_018979.3,NM_213655.4. Note that this plasmid does NOT contain Cas9. It should be used in conjunction with lentiCas9-Blast (Addgene #52962) or otherwise with cell lines already expressing Cas9. Browse the full kinome gRNA library at http://www.addgene.org/pooled-library/broadgpp-human-kinome/ or visit http://www.broadinstitute.org/rnai/public/ for detailed protocols and information.
How to cite: WNK1 gRNA (BRDN0001148217) was a gift from John Doench & David Root (Addgene plasmid # 75624 ; http://n2t.net/addgene:75624 ; RRID:Addgene_75624)
