>Addgene plasmid #75624 | WNK1 gRNA (BRDN0001148217) | depositor partial sequence | sequence record 143084 | Target Sequence
GCCGTGGGAATGTCTAACGA
