>Addgene plasmid #75624 | WNK1 gRNA (BRDN0001148217) | addgene partial sequence | sequence record 184243 | hU6-F
GTAGAAAGTAATAATTTCTTGGGTAGTTTGCAGTTTTAAAATTATGTTTTAAAATGGACTATCATATGCT
TACCGTAACTTGAAAGTATTTCGATTTCTTGGCTTTATATATCTTGTGGAAAGGACGAAACACCGGCCGT
GGGAATGTCTAACGAGTTTTAGAGCTAGAAATAGCAAGTTAAAATAAGGCTAGTCCGTTATCAACTTGAA
AAAGTGGCACCGAGTCGGTGCTTTTTTAAGCTTGGCGTAACTAGATCTTGAGACAAATGGCAGTATTCAT
CCACAATTTTAAAAGAAAAGGGGGGATTGGGGGGTACAGTGCAGGGGAAAGAATAGTAGACATAATAGCA
ACAGACATACAAACTAAAGAATTACAAAAACAAATTACAAAAATTCAAAATTTTCGGGTTTATTACAGGG
ACAGCAGAGATCCACTTTGGCGCCGGCTCGAGGGGGCCCGGGTGCAAAGATGGATAAAGTTTTAAACAGA
GAGGAATCTTTGCAGCTAATGGACCTTCTAGGTCTTGAAAGGAGTGGGAATTGGCTCCGGTGCCCGTCAG
TGGGCAGAGC
